Addgene plasmid #207849: CBla_2.0_EmrE_TMD4_3P_G90V_G97V
Purpose: BLaTM-System; Antiparallel negativecontrol EmrE_TMD4_3P_G90V_G97V in CBLa 2.0 vector
Depositing lab: Dieter Langosch. Depositing organization: Technische Universitaet Muenchen (TUM). Publication: BLaTM 2.0, a genetic tool revealing preferred antiparallel interaction of transmembrane helix 4 of the dual-topology protein EmrE. Julius A, Laur L, Schanzenbach C, Langosch D. J Mol Biol. 2017 Apr 18. pii: S0022-2836(17)30166-3. doi: 10.1016/j.jmb.2017.04.003. PubMed 28432015.
Backbone
  Vector backbone: pBAD322K (modified)
  Backbone manufacturer: John E. Cronan
  Backbone size w/o insert (bp): 4284
  Total vector size (bp): 5253
  Modifications to backbone: Deletion 4246–4454/0–2
  Vector type: Bacterial Expression
Growth in bacteria
  Bacterial resistance: Kanamycin, 50 μg/mL
  Growth temperature: 37°C
  Growth strain: DH5alpha
  Copy number: Low Copy
Gene/Insert
  Gene/Insert name: C-BLa 2.0 fusion protein
  Species: Synthetic
  Insert size (bp): 969
  Tag / fusion protein: Flag (DYKDHDG) (C terminal on insert)
Terms and licenses: Academic/Nonprofit Terms; Industry Terms: Not Available to Industry
Depositor comments: TMD: Integrin alphaV mut GP, contains ApaI restriction site
How to cite: CBla_2.0_EmrE_TMD4_3P_G90V_G97V was a gift from Dieter Langosch (Addgene plasmid # 207849 ; http://n2t.net/addgene:207849 ; RRID:Addgene_207849)
