[The description below was written by a language model from this plasmid's Addgene catalogue record and pLannotate feature annotations shown in this document.]
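Description:
CBla_2.0_EmrE_TMD4_3P_G90V_G97V is a low-copy bacterial expression plasmid belonging to the BLaTM 2.0 system, a genetic assay for interactions between transmembrane helices in E. coli. It is built on a modified pBAD322K backbone carrying a small deletion. The pBR322-type origin is accompanied by the rop gene and the bom region, which is consistent with the low copy number recorded. Selection is by kanamycin through an aph(3')-Ia resistance gene. Expression of the insert is driven by the arabinose-inducible araBAD promoter, with the divergently transcribed araC regulator present on the plasmid. Transcription is terminated by the rrnB T1 and T2 terminators downstream.

The payload is a synthetic fusion protein of about 970 bp, the "C-BLa 2.0" fusion. The feature table annotates a ToxR-derived segment followed by a fragment of β-lactamase lacking its signal sequence, which fits a design in which the C-terminal part of a split β-lactamase is linked to a membrane-spanning region. In such assays, association of the test transmembrane domain with a partner carried on a complementary N-terminal β-lactamase fusion would be expected to reconstitute the enzyme and so report on the interaction. According to its name and stated purpose, this construct carries EmrE transmembrane domain 4 with G90V and G97V substitutions and serves as the negative control for antiparallel helix interaction.

The depositor comment instead names an integrin alphaV mutant TMD with an ApaI site, a discrepancy the record does not resolve. A C-terminal Flag tag is listed in the catalogue but not annotated, whereas the annotation finds a partial His-tag match. The sequenced record is also slightly longer than the stated total size.
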