Features (pLannotate 1.2.2; 15 found; start..end, strand, type, name):
     94..972     -  CDS            araC: L-arabinose regulatory protein; araC
    999..1283    +  promoter       araBAD promoter: araBAD; promoter of the L-arabinose operon of E. coli; the araC regulatory gene is transcribed in the opposite direction (Guzman et al., 1995)
   1321..1980    +  CDS            toxR (fragment): TOXR_VIBCH - Protein predicted: Swiss-Prot protein existence level 4. This transcription activator controls cholera toxin, pilus colonization factor and outer membrane protein expression in V.cholerae. It binds to the 5'-TTTTGAT-3' tandemly repeated DNA sequence in the cholera toxin promoter region. ToxS interacts with the C-terminal periplasmic domain of ToxR, stimulating its activity. It activates transcription at the promoters for tcpI and tcpA and this is presumably via ToxT. From Vibrio cholerae serotype O1 (strain ATCC 39315 / El Tor Inaba N16961).
   1996..2268    +  CDS            bla(M) (fragment): β-lactamase lacking the signal sequence; bla(M); allows cytosolic expression of β-lactamase
   2340..2359    +  CDS            9xHis (fragment): 9xHis affinity tag
   2369..2392    +  misc_feature   MCS (fragment): pUC18/19 multiple cloning site
   2476..2591    +  ncRNA          5S rRNA: Accession: RF00001 - 5S ribosomal RNA
   2595..2681    +  terminator     rrnB T1 terminator: Escherichia coli rrnB; transcription terminator T1 from the E. coli rrnB gene
   2773..2800    +  terminator     rrnB T2 terminator: transcription terminator T2 from the E. coli rrnB gene
   2819..2862    +  promoter       AmpR promoter (fragment): bla
   2979..3794    +  CDS            KanR: aminoglycoside phosphotransferase; aph(3')-Ia; confers resistance to kanamycin in bacteria or G418 (Geneticin®) in eukaryotes
   3876..4464    +  rep_origin     ori: high-copy-number ColE1/pMB1/pBR322/pUC origin of replication
   4650..4790    -  misc_feature   bom: basis of mobility region from pBR322
   4892..5083    -  CDS            rop: Rop protein, which maintains plasmids at low copy number; rop
   5124..5234    +  CDS            mbeC (fragment): MBEC_ECOLX - Experimental evidence at protein level: Swiss-Prot protein existence level 1. Required for efficient mobilization of ColE1 plasmid and is thus essential to promote the specific transfer of the plasmid during conjugation. Probably functions by inducing DNA bending, helping the MbeA relaxase to melt the DNA around the nic site and cleave the phosphodiester bond. Binds specifically double-stranded DNA (dsDNA) containing the ColE1 oriT but does not recognize the inverted repeat (IR). From Escherichia coli.
>Addgene plasmid #207849 | CBla_2.0_EmrE_TMD4_3P_G90V_G97V | addgene full sequence | sequence record 417781 | Addgene NGS Result
CGATGCATAATGTGCCTGTCAAATGGACGAAGCAGGGATTCTGCAAACCCTATGCTACTCCGTCAAGCCG
TCAATTGTCTGATTCGTTACCAATTATGACAACTTGACGGCTACATCATTCACTTTTTCTTCACAACCGG
CACGGAACTCGCTCGGGCTGGCCCCGGTGCATTTTTTAAATACCCGCGAGAAATAGAGTTGATCGTCAAA
ACCAACATTGCGACCGACGGTGGCGATAGGCATCCGGGTGGTGCTCAAAAGCAGCTTCGCCTGGCTGATA
CGTTGGTCCTCGCGCCAGCTTAAGACGCTAATCCCTAACTGCTGGCGGAAAAGATGTGACAGACGCGACG
GCGACAAGCAAACATGCTGTGCGACGCTGGCGATATCAAAATTGCTGTCTGCCAGGTGATCGCTGATGTA
CTGACAAGCCTCGCGTACCCGATTATCCATCGGTGGATGGAGCGACTCGTTAATCGCTTCCATGCGCCGC
AGTAACAATTGCTCAAGCAGATTTATCGCCAGCAGCTCCGAATAGCGCCCTTCCCCTTGCCCGGCGTTAA
TGATTTGCCCAAACAGGTCGCTGAAATGCGGCTGGTGCGCTTCATCCGGGCGAAAGAACCCCGTATTGGC
AAATATTGACGGCCAGTTAAGCCATTCATGCCAGTAGGCGCGCGGACGAAAGTAAACCCACTGGTGATAC
CATTCGCGAGCCTCCGGATGACGACCGTAGTGATGAATCTCTCCTGGCGGGAACAGCAAAATATCACCCG
GTCGGCAAACAAATTCTCGTCCCTGATTTTTCACCACCCCCTGACCGCGAATGGTGAGATTGAGAATATA
ACCTTTCATTCCCAGCGGTCGGTCGATAAAAAAATCGAGATAACCGTTGGCCTCAATCGGCGTTAAACCC
GCCACCAGATGGGCATTAAACGAGTATCCCGGCAGCAGGGGATCATTTTGCGCTTCAGCCATACTTTTCA
TACTCCCGCCATTCAGAGAAGAAACCAATTGTCCATATTGCATCAGACATTGCCGTCACTGCGTCTTTTA
CTGGCTCTTCTCGCTAACCAAACCGGTAACCCCGCTTATTAAAAGCATTCTGTAACAAAGCGGGACCAAA
GCCATGACAAAAACGCGTAACAAAAGTGTCTATAATCACGGCAGAAAAGTCCACATTGATTATTTGCACG
GCGTCACACTTTGCTATGCCATAGCATTTTTATCCATAAGATTAGCGGATGCTACCTGACGCTTTTTATC
GCAACTCTCTACTGTTTCTCCATACCCGTTTTTTTGGGCTCTAGATAACGAGGGCAAAAAATGTTCGGAT
TAGGACACAACTCAAAAGAGATTTCGATGAGTCATATTGGTACTAAATTCATTCTTGCTGAAAAATTTAC
CTTCGATCCCCTAAGCAATACTCTGATTGACAAAGAAGATAGTGAAGAGATCATTCGATTAGGCAGCAAC
GAAAGCCGAATTCTTTGGCTGCTGGCCCAACGTCCAAACGAGGTGATTTCTCGCAATGATTTGCATGACT
TTGTTTGGCGAGAGCAAGGTTTTGAAGTCGATGATTCCAGCTTAACCCAAGCCATTTCGACTCTGCGCAA
AATGCTCAAAGATTCGACAAAGTCCCCACAATACGTCAAAACGGTTCCGAAGCGCGGTTACCAATTGATC
GCCCGAGTGGAAACGGTTGAAGAAGAGATGGCTCGCGAAAACGAAGCTGCTCATGACATCTCTCAGCCAG
AATCTGTCAATGAATACGCAGAATCAAGCAGTGTGCCTTCATCAGCCACTGTAGTGAACACACCGCAGCC
AGCCAATGTCGTGGCGAATAAATCGGCTCCAAACTTGGGGAATCGAGCTAGCCTGCCGGCGATTATTGTG
ATGATGCTGATTTGCGCGGTGGTGCTGATTATTAACCTGGGGATCCTGATCAACCCAAGCCAATCCAGCT
TTAAACCCCTAACGGATGGTGGTAGCGGCGGCAGCCTACTTACTCTAGCTTCCCGGCAACAATTAATAGA
CTGGATGGAGGCGGATAAAGTTGCAGGACCACTTCTGCGCTCGGCCCTTCCGGCTGGCTGGTTTATTGCT
GATAAATCTGGAGCCGGTGAGCGTGGGTCTCGCGGTATCATTGCAGCACTGGGGCCAGATGGTAAGCCCT
CCCGTATCGTAGTTATCTACACGACGGGGAGTCAGGCAACTATGGATGAACGAAATAGACAGATCGCTGA
GATAGGTGCCTCACTGATTAAGCATTGGGGCGATTATAAAGATCACGACGGCTAAGAGCTCGGTACCCGA
ACAGAAGCTGATCAGCGAAGAAGATCTGAACCACCACCACCACCACCACTAACTCGAGGTCGACCTGCAG
GCATGCAAGCTTGGCTGTTTTGGCGGATGAGAGAAGATTTTCAGCCTGATACAGATTAAATCAGAACGCA
GAAGCGGTCTGATAAAACAGAATTTGCCTGGCGGCAGTAGCGCGGTGGTCCCACCTGACCCCATGCCGAA
CTCAGAAGTGAAACGCCGTAGCGCCGATGGTAGTGTGGGGTCTCCCCATGCGAGAGTAGGGAACTGCCAG
GCATCAAATAAAACGAAAGGCTCAGTCGAAAGACTGGGCCTTTCGTTTTATCTGTTGTTTGTCGGTGAAC
GCTCTCCTGAGTAGGACAAATCCGCCGGGAGCGGATTTGAACGTTGCGAAGCAACGGCCCGGAGGGTGGC
GGGCAGGACGCCCGCCATAAACTGCCAGGCATCAAATTAAGCAGAAGGCCATCCTGACGGATGGCCTTTT
TGCGTTTCTACAAACTCTTTTGTTTATTTTTCTAAATACATTCAAATATGTATCCGCTCATGGAGCTCAA
AGCCACGTTGTGTCTCAAAATCTCTGATGTTACATTGCACAAGATAAAAATATATCATCATGAACAATAA
AACTGTCTGCTTACATAAACAGTAATACAAGGGGTGTTATGAGCCATATTCAACGGGAAACGTCTTGCTC
CAGGCCGCGATTAAATTCCAACATGGATGCTGATTTATATGGGTATAAATGGGCTCGCGATAATGTCGGG
CAATCAGGTGCGACAATCTATCGTTTGTATGGGAAGCCCGATGCGCCAGAGTTGTTTCTGAAACATGGCA
AAGGTAGCGTTGCCAATGATGTTACAGATGAGATGGTCAGACTAAACTGGCTGACGGAATTTATGCCTCT
TCCGTCCATCAAGCATTTTATCCGGACTCCTGATGAAGCATGGTTACTCACCACTGCGATCCCCGGCAAA
ACAGCATTCCAGGTATTAGAAGAATATCCTGATTCAGGTGAAAATATTGTTGATGCGCTGGCAGTGTTCC
TGCGCCGGTTGCATTCGATTCCTGTTTGTAATTGTCCTTTTAACAGCGATCGCGTATTTCGTCTCGCTCA
GGCGCAATCACGAATGAATAACGGTTTGGTTGATGCGAGTGATTTTGATGACGAGCGTAATGGCTGGCCT
GTTGAACAAGTCTGGAAAGAAATGCACAAACTTTTGCCATTCTCACCGGATTCAGTCGTCACTCATGGTG
ATTTCTCACTTGATAACCTTATTTTTGACGAGGGGAAATTAATAGGTTGTATTGATGTTGGACGAGTCGG
AATCGCAGACCGATACCAGGATCTTGCCATCCTATGGAACTGCCTCGGTGAGTTTTCTCCTTCATTACAG
AAACGGCTTTTTCAAAAATATGGTATTGATAATCCTGATATGAATAAATTGCAGTTTCATTTGATGCTCG
ATGAGTTTTTCTAAGAGCTCCATGACCAAAATCCCTTAACGTGAGTTTTCGTTCCACTGAGCGTCAGACC
CCGTAGAAAAGATCAAAGGATCTTCTTGAGATCCTTTTTTTCTGCGCGTAATCTGCTGCTTGCAAACAAA
AAAACCACCGCTACCAGCGGTGGTTTGTTTGCCGGATCAAGAGCTACCAACTCTTTTTCCGAAGGTAACT
GGCTTCAGCAGAGCGCAGATACCAAATACTGTCCTTCTAGTGTAGCCGTAGTTAGGCCACCACTTCAAGA
ACTCTGTAGCACCGCCTACATACCTCGCTCTGCTAATCCTGTTACCAGTGGCTGCTGCCAGTGGCGATAA
GTCGTGTCTTACCGGGTTGGACTCAAGACGATAGTTACCGGATAAGGCGCAGCGGTCGGGCTGAACGGGG
GGTTCGTGCACACAGCCCAGCTTGGAGCGAACGACCTACACCGAACTGAGATACCTACAGCGTGAGCTAT
GAGAAAGCGCCACGCTTCCCGAAGGGAGAAAGGCGGACAGGTATCCGGTAAGCGGCAGGGTCGGAACAGG
AGAGCGCACGAGGGAGCTTCCAGGGGGAAACGCCTGGTATCTTTATAGTCCTGTCGGGTTTCGCCACCTC
TGACTTGAGCGTCGATTTTTGTGATGCTCGTCAGGGGGGCGGAGCCTATGGAAAAACGCCAGCAACGCGG
CCTTTTTACGGTTCCTGGCCTTTTGCTGGCCTTTTGCTCACATGTTCTTTCCTGCGTTATCCCCTGATTC
TGTGGATAACCGTATTACCGCCTTTGAGTGAGCTGATACCGCTCGCCGCAGCCGAACGACCGAGCGCAGC
GAGTCAGTGAGCGAGGAAGCGGAAGAGCGCCTGATGCGGTATTTTCTCCTTACGCATCTGTGCGGTATTT
CACACCGCATATGGTGCACTCTCAGTACAATCTGCTCTGATGCCGCATAGTTAAGCCAGTATACACTCCG
CTATCGCTACGTGACTGGGTCATGGCTGCGCCCCGACACCCGCCAACACCCGCTGACGCGCCCTGACGGG
CTTGTCTGCTCCCGGCATCCGCTTACAGACAAGCTGTGACCGTCTCCGGGAGCTGCATGTGTCAGAGGTT
TTCACCGTCATCACCGAAACGCGCGAGGCAGCTGCGGTAAAGCTCATCAGCGTGGTCGTGAAGCGATTCA
CAGATGTCTGCCTGTTCATCCGCGTCCAGCTCGTTGAGTTTCTCCAGAAGCGTTAATGTCTGGCTTCTGA
TAAAGCGGGCCATGTTAAGGGCGGTTTTTTCCTGTTTGGTCACTGATGCCTCCGTGTAAGGGGGATTTCT
GTTCATGGGGGTAATGATACCGATGAAACGAGAGAGGATGCTCACGATACGGGTTACTGATGATGAACAT
GCCCGGTTACTGGAACGTTGTGAGGGTAAACAACTGGCGGTATGGATGCGGCGGGACCAGAGAAAAATCA
CTCAGGGTCAATGCCAGCG
